>Addgene plasmid #54726 | Kaede-N1 | addgene full sequence | sequence record 162751 | Addgene NGS Result
ATATATGGAGTTCCGCGTTACATAACTTACGGTAAATGGCCCGCCTGGCTGACCGCCCAACGACCCCCGC
CCATTGACGTCAATAATGACGTATGTTCCCATAGTAACGCCAATAGGGACTTTCCATTGACGTCAATGGG
TGGAGTATTTACGGTAAACTGCCCACTTGGCAGTACATCAAGTGTATCATATGCCAAGTACGCCCCCTAT
TGACGTCAATGACGGTAAATGGCCCGCCTGGCATTATGCCCAGTACATGACCTTATGGGACTTTCCTACT
TGGCAGTACATCTACGTATTAGTCATCGCTATTACCATGGTGATGCGGTTTTGGCAGTACATCAATGGGC
GTGGATAGCGGTTTGACTCACGGGGATTTCCAAGTCTCCACCCCATTGACGTCAATGGGAGTTTGTTTTG
GCACCAAAATCAACGGGACTTTCCAAAATGTCGTAACAACTCCGCCCCATTGACGCAAATGGGCGGTAGG
CGTGTACGGTGGGAGGTCTATATAAGCAGAGCTGGTTTAGTGAACCGTCAGATCCGCTAGCGCTACCGGA
CTCAGATCTCGAGCTCAAGCTTCGAATTCTGCAGTCGACGGTACCGCGGGCCCGGGATCCACCGGTCGCC
ACCATGAGTCTGATTAAACCAGAAATGAAGATCAAGCTGCTTATGGAAGGCAATGTAAACGGGCACCAGT
TTGTTATTGAGGGAGATGGAAAAGGCCATCCTTTTGAGGGAAAACAGAGTATGGACCTTGTAGTCAAAGA
AGGCGCACCTCTCCCTTTTGCCTACGATATCTTGACAACAGCATTCCATTATGGTAACAGGGTTTTTGCT
AAATACCCAGACCATATACCAGACTACTTCAAGCAGTCGTTTCCCAAAGGGTTTTCTTGGGAGCGAAGCC
TGATGTTCGAGGACGGGGGCGTTTGCATCGCTACAAATGACATAACACTGAAAGGAGACACTTTTTTTAA
CAAAGTTCGATTTGATGGCGTAAACTTTCCCCCAAATGGTCCTGTTATGCAGAAGAAGACTCTGAAATGG
GAGGCATCCACTGAGAAAATGTATTTGCGTGATGGAGTGTTGACGGGCGATATTACAATGGCTCTGCTGC
TTAAAGGAGATGTCCATTACCGATGTGACTTCAGAACTACTTACAAATCTAGGCAGGAGGGTGTCAAGTT
GCCAGGATATCACTTTGTCGATCACTGCATCAGCATATTGAGGCATGACAAAGACTACAACGAGGTTAAG
CTGTATGAGCACGCTGTTGCCCATTCTGGATTGCCGGACAACGTCAAGTAAAGCGGCCGCGACTCTAGAT
CATAATCAGCCATACCACATTTGTAGAGGTTTTACTTGCTTTAAAAAACCTCCCACACCTCCCCCTGAAC
CTGAAACATAAAATGAATGCAATTGTTGTTGTTAACTTGTTTATTGCAGCTTATAATGGTTACAAATAAA
GCAATAGCATCACAAATTTCACAAATAAAGCATTTTTTTCACTGCATTCTAGTTGTGGTTTGTCCAAACT
CATCAATGTATCTTAAGGCGTAAATTGTAAGCGTTAATATTTTGTTAAAATTCGCGTTAAATTTTTGTTA
AATCAGCTCATTTTTTAACCAATAGGCCGAAATCGGCAAAATCCCTTATAAATCAAAAGAATAGACCGAG
ATAGGGT
[37 nt withheld, positions 1688-1724]
AAAGAACGTGGACTCCAACGTCAAAGG
[49 nt withheld, positions 1752-1800]
T
[91 nt withheld, positions 1802-1892]
G
[124 nt withheld, positions 1894-2017]
CAGGTGGCACTTTTCGGGGAAATGTGCGCGGAACCCCTATTTGTTTATTTTTCTAAATACATTCAAATAT
GTATCCGCTCATGAGACAATAACCCTGATAAATGCTTCAATAATATTGAAAAAGGAAGAGTCCTGAGGCG
GAAAGAACCAGCTGTGGAATGTGTGTCAGTTAGGGTGTGGAAAGTCCCCAGGCTCCCCAGCAGGCAGAAG
TATGCAAAGCATGCATCTCAATTAGTCAGCAACCAGGTGTGGAAAGTCCCCAGGCTCCCCAGCAGGCAGA
AGTATGCAAAGCATGCATCTCAATTAGTCAGCAACCATAGTCCCGCCCCTAACTCCGCCCATCCCGCCCC
TAACTCCGCCCAGTTCCGCCCATTCTCCGCCCCATGGCTGACTAATTTTTTTTATTTATGCAGAGGCCGA
GGCCGCCTCGGCCTCTGAGCTATTCCAGAAGTAGTGAGGAGGCTTTTTTGGAGGCCTAGGCTTTTGCAAA
GATCGATCAAGAGACAGGATGAGGATCGTTTCGCATGATTGAACAAGATGGATTGCACGCAGGTTCTCCG
GCCGCTTGGGTGGAGAGGCTATTCGGCTATGACTGGGCACAACAGACAATCGGCTGCTCTGATGCCGCCG
TGTTCCGGCTGTCAGCGCAGGGGCGCCCGGTTCTTTTTGTCAAGACCGACCTGTCCGGTGCCCTGAATGA
ACTGCAAGACGAGGCAGCGCGGCTATCGTGGCTGGCCACGACGGGCGTTCCTTGCGCAGCTGTGCTCGAC
GTTGTCACTGAAGCGGGAAGGGACTGGCTGCTATTGGGCGAAGTGCCGGGGCAGGATCTCCTGTCATCTC
ACCTTGCTCCTGCCGAGAAAGTATCCATCATGGCTGATGCAATGCGGCGGCTGCATACGCTTGATCCGGC
TACCTGCCCATTCGACCACCAAGCGAAACATCGCATCGAGCGAGCACGTACTCGGATGGAAGCCGGTCTT
GTCGATCAGGATGATCTGGACGAAGAGCATCAGGGGCTCGCGCCAGCCGAACTGTTCGCCAGGCTCAAGG
CGAGCATGCCCGACGGCGAGGATCTCGTCGTGACCCATGGCGATGCCTGCTTGCCGAATATCATGGTGGA
AAATGGCCGCTTTTCTGGATTCATCGACTGTGGCCGGCTGGGTGTGGCGGACCGCTATCAGGACATAGCG
TTGGCTACCCGTGATATTGCTGAAGAGCTTGGCGGCGAATGGGCTGACCGCTTCCTCGTGCTTTACGGTA
TCGCCGCTCCCGATTCGCAGCGCATCGCCTTCTATCGCCTTCTTGACGAGTTCTTCTGAGCGGGACTCTG
GGGTTCGAAATGACCGACCAAGCGACGCCCAACCTGCCATCACGAGATTTCGATTCCACCGCCGCCTTCT
ATGAAAGGTTGGGCTTCGGAATCGTTTTCCGGGACGCCGGCTGGATGATCCTCCAGCGCGGGGATCTCAT
GCTGGAGTTCTTCGCCCACCCTAGGGGGAGGCTAACTGAAACACGGAAGGAGACAATACCGGAAGGAACC
CGCGCTATGACGGCAATAAAAAGACAGAATAAAACGCACGGTGTTGGGTCGTTTGTTCATAAACGCGGGG
TTCGGTCCCAGGGCTGGCACTCTGTCGATACCCCACCGAGACCCCATTGGGGCCAATACGCCCGCGTTTC
TTCCTTTTCCCCACCCCACCCCCCAAGTTCGGGTGAAGGCCCAGGGCTCGCAGCCAACGTCGGGGCGGCA
GGCCCTGCCATAGCCTCAGGTTACTCATATATACTTTAGATTGATTTAAAACTTCATTTTTAATTTAAAA
GGATCTAGGTGAAGATCCTTTTTGATAATCTCATGACCAAAATCCCTTAACGTGAGTTTTCGTTCCACTG
AGCGTCAGACCCCGTAGAAAAGATCAAAGGATCTTCTTGAGATCCTTTTTTTCTGCGCGTAATCTGCTGC
TTGCAAACAAAAAAACCACCGCTACCAGCGGTGGTTTGTTTGCCGGATCAAGAGCTACCAACTCTTTTTC
CGAAGGTAACTGGCTTCAGCAGAGCGCAGATACCAAATACTGTTCTTCTAGTGTAGCCGTAGTTAGGCCA
CCACTTCAAGAACTCTGTAGCACCGCCTACATACCTCGCTCTGCTAATCCTGTTACCAGTGGCTGCTGCC
AGTGGCGATAAGTCGTGTCTTACCGGGTTGGACTCAAGACGATAGTTACCGGATAAGGCGCAGCGGTCGG
GCTGAACGGGGGGTTCGTGCACACAGCCCAGCTTGGAGCGAACGACCTACACCGAACTGAGATACCTACA
GCGTGAGCTATGAGAAAGCGCCACGCTTCCCGAAGGGAGAAAGGCGGACAGGTATCCGGTAAGCGGCAGG
GTCGGAACAGGAGAGCGCACGAGGGAGCTTCCAGGGGGAAACGCCTGGTATCTTTATAGTCCTGTCGGGT
TTCGCCACCTCTGACTTGAGCGTCGATTTTTGTGATGCTCGTCAGGGGGGCGGAGCCTATGGAAAAACGC
CAGCAACGCGGCCTTTTTACGGTTCCTGGCCTTTTGCTGGCCTTTTGCTCACATGTTCTTTCCTGCGTTA
TCCCCTGATTCTGTGGATAACCGTATTACCGCCATGCATTAGTTATTAATAGTAATCAATTACGGGGTCA
TTAGTTCATAGCCC
Features (pLannotate 1.2.2; 15 found; start..end, strand, type, name):
     16..319     +  enhancer       CMV enhancer: human cytomegalovirus immediate early enhancer
    320..523     +  promoter       CMV promoter: human cytomegalovirus (CMV) immediate early promoter
    546..626     +  misc_feature   MCS: multiple cloning site
    634..1308    +  CDS            Kaede: Kaede is a photoconvertible green/yellow fluorescent protein published in 2002, derived from Trachyphyllia geoffroyi. It has moderate acid sensitivity.
   1328..1411    +  CDS            large T antigen (fragment): large T antigen from SV40 (simian virus 40)
   1434..1555    +  polyA_signal   SV40 poly(A) signal: SV40 polyadenylation signal
   1589..2017    -  rep_origin     f1 ori (sequence partly withheld): f1 bacteriophage origin of replication; arrow indicates direction of (+) strand synthesis
   2044..2148    +  promoter       AmpR promoter: bla
   2150..2507    +  promoter       SV40 promoter: SV40 enhancer and early promoter
   2542..3336    +  CDS            NeoR/KanR: aminoglycoside phosphotransferase from Tn5; aph(3')-II (or nptII); confers resistance to neomycin, kanamycin, and G418 (Geneticin®)
   3357..3509    +  CDS            ble (fragment): BLE_KLEPN - Experimental evidence at protein level: Swiss-Prot protein existence level 1. Binding protein with a strong affinity to the bleomycin family of antibiotics. Binds to CL990; an antimitotic-antibiotic compound. From Klebsiella pneumoniae.
   3568..3615    +  polyA_signal   HSV TK poly(A) signal: herpes simplex virus thymidine kinase polyadenylation signal (Cole and Stacy, 1985)
   3706..3722    -  polyA_signal   bGH poly(A) signal (fragment): bovine growth hormone polyadenylation signal
   3944..4532    +  rep_origin     ori: high-copy-number ColE1/pMB1/pBR322/pUC origin of replication
   4647..4691    +  enhancer       CMV enhancer (fragment): human cytomegalovirus immediate early enhancer
