[The description below was written by a language model from this plasmid's Addgene catalogue record and pLannotate feature annotations shown in this document.]
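Description:
Kaede-N1 is an empty mammalian expression backbone of the "N1" cloning-vector type, designed for building fusions in which a protein of interest is placed upstream of the fluorescent protein Kaede, so that Kaede ends up at the C terminus of the fusion. The record lists no insert. The catalogue gives a backbone size of 4750 bp, while the sequenced record underlying the feature table is 4,691 nt. The plasmid is maintained in E. coli at high copy through a ColE1/pUC-type origin and also carries an f1 phage origin, which can support single-stranded DNA production.

The expression cassette consists of the human cytomegalovirus immediate early enhancer and promoter, followed by a multiple cloning site, the Kaede coding sequence and an SV40 polyadenylation signal. A gene cloned in frame into the cloning site, without its stop codon, is therefore expressed as a Kaede-tagged protein. Kaede, derived from the coral Trachyphyllia geoffroyi, is a photoconvertible fluorescent protein. The record gives excitation maxima of 508 and 572 nm and emission maxima of 518 and 580 nm, corresponding to its two spectral states before and after photoconversion.

A single NeoR/KanR gene (the Tn5 aminoglycoside phosphotransferase) provides selection in both hosts. It sits behind a bacterial bla promoter for kanamycin resistance in E. coli and the SV40 enhancer/early promoter for G418 selection of mammalian cells, and it ends with an HSV TK polyadenylation signal. The short large T antigen, ble and bGH poly(A) annotations are fragmentary matches rather than functional elements.

The vector is suited to protein localization studies and to optical highlighting or tracking of tagged proteins in live mammalian cells.
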