Addgene plasmid #54726: Kaede-N1
Purpose: (Empty Backbone) Localization: N1 Cloning Vector, Excitation: 508 / 572, Emission: 518 / 580
Depositing lab: Michael Davidson. Depositing organization: Florida State University, Tallahassee. Publication: Photoconversion in orange and red fluorescent proteins. Kremers GJ, Hazelwood KL, Murphy CS, Davidson MW, Piston DW. Nat Methods. 2009 May;6(5):355-8. doi: 10.1038/nmeth.1319. Epub 2009 Apr 12. PubMed 19363494.
Backbone
  Vector backbone: Kaede-N1
  Backbone size (bp): 4750
  Vector type: Mammalian Expression
  Selectable markers: Neomycin (select with G418)
  Tag / fusion protein: Kaede (C terminal on backbone)
Growth in bacteria
  Bacterial resistance: Kanamycin, 50 μg/mL
  Growth temperature: 37°C
  Growth strain: DH5alpha
  Copy number: High Copy
Gene/Insert
  Gene/Insert name: None
  Tag / fusion protein: Kaede (C terminal on backbone)
Terms and licenses: Academic/Nonprofit Terms; Industry Terms: Not Available to Industry
Depositor comments: . Excitation = 508 / 572; Emission = 518 / 580
How to cite: Kaede-N1 was a gift from Michael Davidson (Addgene plasmid # 54726 ; http://n2t.net/addgene:54726 ; RRID:Addgene_54726)
