>Addgene plasmid #54726 | Kaede-N1 | addgene partial sequence | sequence record 90586 | CMV-F 5'-CGCAAATGGGCGGTAGGCGTG-3'
AGTGAACCGTCAGATCCGCTAGCGCTACCGGACTCAGATCTCGAGCTCAAGCTTCGAATTCTGCAGTCGA
CGGTACCGCGGGCCCGGGATCCACCGGTCGCCACCATGAGTCTGATTAAACCAGAAATGAAGATCAAGCT
GCTTATGGAAGGCAATGTAAACGGGCACCAGTTTGTTATTGAGGGAGATGGAAAAGGCCATCCTTTTGAG
GGAAAACAGAGTATGGACCTTGTAGTCAAAGAAGGCGCACCTCTCCCTTTTGCCTACGATATCTTGACAA
CAGCATTCCATTATGGTAACAGGGTTTTTGCTAAATACCCAGACCATATACCAGACTACTTCAAGCAGTC
GTTTCCCAAAGGGTTTTCTTGGGAGCGAAGCCTGATGTTCGAGGACGGGGGCGTTTGCATCGCTACAAAT
GACATAACACTGAAAGGAGACACTTTTTTTAACAAAGTTCGATTTGATGGCGTAAACTTTCCCCCAAATG
GTCCTGTTATGCAGAAGAAGACTCTGAAATGGGAGGCATCCACTGAGAAAATGTATTTGCGTGATGGAGT
GTTGACGGGCGATATTACAATGGCTCTGCTGCTTAAAGGAGATGTCCATTACCGATGTGACTTCAGAACT
ACTTACAAATCTAGGCAGGAGGGTGTCAAGTTGCCAGGATATCACTTTGTCGATCACTGCATCAGCATAT
TGAGGCATGACAAAGACTACAACGAGGTTAAGCTGTATGAGCACGCTGTTGCCCATTCTGGATTGCCGGA
CAACGTCAAGTAAAGCGGCCGCGACTCTAGATCATAATCAGCCATACCACATTTGTAGAGGTT
